>Addgene plasmid #58959 | pSico-CAG-v-H-Ras-IRES-Luciferase/EGFP | depositor full sequence | sequence record 91387 | pSico-CAG-v-H-Ras-IRES-Luciferase/EGFP sequence 11112 bps
GTCGACGGATCGGGAGATCTCCCGATCCCCTATGGTGCACTCTCAGTACAATCTGCTCTGATGCCGCATA
GTTAAGCCAGTATCTGCTCCCTGCTTGTGTGTTGGAGGTCGCTGAGTAGTGCGCGAGCAAAATTTAAGCT
ACAACAAGGCAAGGCTTGACCGACAATTGCATGAAGAATCTGCTTAGGGTTAGGCGTTTTGCGCTGCTTC
GCGATGTACGGGCCAGATATACGCGTTGACATTGATTATTGACTAGTTATTAATAGTAATCAATTACGGG
GTCATTAGTTCATAGCCCATATATGGAGTTCCGCGTTACATAACTTACGGTAAATGGCCCGCCTGGCTGA
CCGCCCAACGACCCCCGCCCATTGACGTCAATAATGACGTATGTTCCCATAGTAACGCCAATAGGGACTT
TCCATTGACGTCAATGGGTGGAGTATTTACGGTAAACTGCCCACTTGGCAGTACATCAAGTGTATCATAT
GCCAAGTACGCCCCCTATTGACGTCAATGACGGTAAATGGCCCGCCTGGCATTATGCCCAGTACATGACC
TTATGGGACTTTCCTACTTGGCAGTACATCTACGTATTAGTCATCGCTATTACCATGGTGATGCGGTTTT
GGCAGTACATCAATGGGCGTGGATAGCGGTTTGACTCACGGGGATTTCCAAGTCTCCACCCCATTGACGT
CAATGGGAGTTTGTTTTGGCACCAAAATCAACGGGACTTTCCAAAATGTCGTAACAACTCCGCCCCATTG
ACGCAAATGGGCGGTAGGCGTGTACGGTGGGAGGTCTATATAAGCAGCGCGTTTTGCCTGTACTGGGTCT
CTCTGGTTAGACCAGATCTGAGCCTGGGAGCTCTCTGGCTAACTAGGGAACCCACTGCTTAAGCCTCAAT
AAAGCTTGCCTTGAGTGCTTCAAGTAGTGTGTGCCCGTCTGTTGTGTGACTCTGGTAACTAGAGATCCCT
CAGACCCTTTTAGTCAGTGTGGAAAATCTCTAGCAGTGGCGCCCGAACAGGGACTTGAAAGCGAAAGGGA
AACCAGAGGAGCTCTCTCGACGCAGGACTCGGCTTGCTGAAGCGCGCACGGCAAGAGGCGAGGGGCGGCG
ACTGGTGAGTACGCCAAAAATTTTGACTAGCGGAGGCTAGAAGGAGAGAGATGGGTGCGAGAGCGTCAGT
ATTAAGCGGGGGAGAATTAGATCGCGATGGGAAAAAATTCGGTTAAGGCCAGGGGGAAAGAAAAAATATA
AATTAAAACATATAGTATGGGCAAGCAGGGAGCTAGAACGATTCGCAGTTAATCCTGGCCTGTTAGAAAC
ATCAGAAGGCTGTAGACAAATACTGGGACAGCTACAACCATCCCTTCAGACAGGATCAGAAGAACTTAGA
TCATTATATAATACAGTAGCAACCCTCTATTGTGTGCATCAAAGGATAGAGATAAAAGACACCAAGGAAG
CTTTAGACAAGATAGAGGAAGAGCAAAACAAAAGTAAGACCACCGCACAGCAAGCGGCCGGCCGCGCTGA
TCTTCAGACCTGGAGGAGGAGATATGAGGGACAATTGGAGAAGTGAATTATATAAATATAAAGTAGTAAA
AATTGAACCATTAGGAGTAGCACCCACCAAGGCAAAGAGAAGAGTGGTGCAGAGAGAAAAAAGAGCAGTG
GGAATAGGAGCTTTGTTCCTTGGGTTCTTGGGAGCAGCAGGAAGCACTATGGGCGCAGCGTCAATGACGC
TGACGGTACAGGCCAGACAATTATTGTCTGGTATAGTGCAGCAGCAGAACAATTTGCTGAGGGCTATTGA
GGCGCAACAGCATCTGTTGCAACTCACAGTCTGGGGCATCAAGCAGCTCCAGGCAAGAATCCTGGCTGTG
GAAAGATACCTAAAGGATCAACAGCTCCTGGGGATTTGGGGTTGCTCTGGAAAACTCATTTGCACCACTG
CTGTGCCTTGGAATGCTAGTTGGAGTAATAAATCTCTGGAACAGATTTGGAATCACACGACCTGGATGGA
GTGGGACAGAGAAATTAACAATTACACAAGCTTAATACACTCCTTAATTGAAGAATCGCAAAACCAGCAA
GAAAAGAATGAACAAGAATTATTGGAATTAGATAAATGGGCAAGTTTGTGGAATTGGTTTAACATAACAA
ATTGGCTGTGGTATATAAAATTATTCATAATGATAGTAGGAGGCTTGGTAGGTTTAAGAATAGTTTTTGC
TGTACTTTCTATAGTGAATAGAGTTAGGCAGGGATATTCACCATTATCGTTTCAGACCCACCTCCCAACC
CCGAGGGGACCCGACAGGCCCGAAGGAATAGAAGAAGAAGGTGGAGAGAGAGACAGAGACAGATCCATTC
GATTAGTGAACGGATCGGCACTGCGTGCGCCAATTCTGCAGACAAATGGCAGTATTCATCCACAATTTTA
AAAGAAAAGGGGGGATTGGGGGGTACAGTGCAGGGGAAAGAATAGTAGACATAATAGCAACAGACATACA
AACTAAAGAATTACAAAAACAAATTACAAAAATTCAAAATTTTCGGGTTTATTACAGGGACAGCAGAGAT
CCAGTTTGGTTAGTACCGGGCCCGCTCTAGATTGAATTATCACAACTTTGTATAGAAAAGTTGGCCCTGC
AGGCGTTACATAACTTACGGTAAATGGCCCGCCTGGCTGACCGCCCAACGACCCCCGCCCATTGACGTCA
ATAATGACGTATGTTCCCATAGTAACGCCAATAGGGACTTTCCATTGACGTCAATGGGTGGAGTATTTAC
GGTAAACTGCCCACTTGGCAGTACATCAAGTGTATCATATGCCAAGTACGCCCCCTATTGACGTCAATGA
CGGTAAATGGCCCGCCTGGCATTATGCCCAGTACATGACCTTATGGGACTTTCCTACTTGGCAGTACATC
TACGTATTAGTCATCGCTATTAACATGGTCGAGGTGAGCCCCACGTTCTGCTTCACTCTCCCCATCTCCC
CCCCCTCCCCACCCCCAATTTTGTATTTATTTATTTTTTAATTATTTTGTGCAGCGATGGGGGCGGGGGG
GGGGGGGGGGCGCGCGCCAGGCGGGGCGGGGCGGGGCGAGGGGCGGGGCGGGGCGAGGCGGAGAGGTGCG
GCGGCAGCCAATCAGAGCGGCGCGCTCCGAAAGTTTCCTTTTATGGCGAGGCGGCGGCGGCGGCGGCCCT
ATAAAAAGCGAAGCGCGCGGCGGGCGGGGAGTCGCTGCGACGCTGCCTTCGCCCCGTGCCCCGCTCCGCC
GCCGCCTCGCGCCGCCCGCCCCGGCTCTGACTGACCGCGTTACTCCCACAGGTGAGCGGGCGGGACGGCC
CTTCTCCTCCGGGCTGTAATTAGCGCTTGGTTTAATGACGGCTTGTTTCTTTTCTGTGGCTGCGTGAAAG
CCTTGAGGGGCTCCGGGAGGGCCCTTTGTGCGGGGGGAGCGGCTCGGGGGGTGCGTGCGTGTGTGTGTGC
GTGGGGAGCGCCGCGTGCGGCTCCGCGCTGCCCGGCGGCTGTGAGCGCTGCGGGCGCGGCGCGGGGCTTT
GTGCGCTCCGCAGTGTGCGCGAGGGGAGCGCGGCCGGGGGCGGTGCCCCGCGGTGCGGGGGGGGCTGCGA
GGGGAACAAAGGCTGCGTGCGGGGTGTGTGCGTGGGGGGGTGAGCAGGGGGTGTGGGCGCGTCGGTCGGG
CTGCAACCCCCCCTGCACCCCCCTCCCCGAGTTGCTGAGCACGGCCCGGCTTCGGGTGCGGGGCTCCGTA
CGGGGCGTGGCGCGGGGCTCGCCGTGCCGGGCGGGGGGTGGCGGCAGGTGGGGGTGCCGGGCGGGGCGGG
GCCGCCTCGGGCCGGGGAGGGCTCGGGGGAGGGGCGCGGCGGCCCCCGGAGCGCCGGCGGCTGTCGAGGC
GCGGCGAGCCGCAGCCATTGCCTTTTATGGTAATCGTGCGAGAGGGCGCAGGGACTTCCTTTGTCCCAAA
TCTGTGCGGAGCCGAAATCTGGGAGGCGCCGCCGCACCCCCTCTAGCGGGCGCGGGGCGAAGCGGTGCGG
CGCCGGCAGGAAGGAAATGGGCGGGGAGGGCCTTCGTGCGTCGCCGCGCCGCCGTCCCCTTCTCCCTCTC
CAGCCTCGGGGCTGTCCGCGGGGGGACGGCTGCCTTCGGGGGGGACGGGGCAGGGCGGGGTTCGGCTTCT
GGCGTGTGACCGGCGGCTCTAGACAATTGTACTAACCTTCTTCTCTTTCCTCTCCTGACAGGTTGGTGTA
CAGTAGCTTCCACCCAACTTTGTACAAAAAAGTTGGCACCATGACAGAATACAAGCTTGTGGTGGTGGGC
GCTAGAGGCGTGGGAAAGAGTGCCCTGACCATCCAGCTGATCCAGAACCATTTTGTGGACGAGTATGATC
CCACTATAGAGGACTCCTACCGGAAACAGGTAGTCATTGATGGGGAGACGTGTTTACTGGACATCTTAGA
CACAACAGGTCAAGAAGAGTATAGTGCCATGCGGGACCAGTACATGCGCACAGGGGAGGGCTTCCTCTGT
GTATTTGCCATCAACAACACCAAGTCCTTTGAAGACATCCATCAGTACAGGGAGCAGATCAAGCGGGTGA
AAGATTCAGATGATGTGCCAATGGTGCTGGTGGGCAACAAGTGTGACCTGGCCGCTCGCACTGTTGAGTC
TCGGCAGGCCCAGGACCTTGCTCGCAGCTATGGCATCCCCTACATTGAAACATCAGCCAAGACCCGGCAG
GGTGTAGAGGATGCCTTCTACACACTAGTACGTGAGATTCGGCAGCATAAACTGCGGAAACTGAACCCGC
CTGATGAGAGTGGCCCTGGCTGCATGAGCTGCAAGTGTGTGCTGTCCTAATCAACTTTCTTGTACAAAGT
TGTGATCAAGGGATCCAATCTCGAGGCCCCTCTCCCTCCCCCCCCCCTAACGTTACTGGCCGAAGCCGCT
TGGAATAAGGCCGGTGTGCGTTTGTCTATATGTTATTTTCCACCATATTGCCGTCTTTTGGCAATGTGAG
GGCCCGGAAACCTGGCCCTGTCTTCTTGACGAGCATTCCTAGGGGTCTTTCCCCTCTCGCCAAAGGAATG
CAAGGTCTGTTGAATGTCGTGAAGGAAGCAGTTCCTCTGGAAGCTTCTTGAAGACAAACAACGTCTGTAG
CGACCCTTTGCAGGCAGCGGAACCCCCCACCTGGCGACAGGTGCCTCTGCGGCCAAAAGCCACGTGTATA
AGATACACCTGCAAAGGCGGCACAACCCCAGTGCCACGTTGTGAGTTGGATAGTTGTGGAAAGAGTCAAA
TGGCTCTCCTCAAGCGTATTCAACAAGGGGCTGAAGGATGCCCAGAAGGTACCCCATTGTATGGGATCTG
ATCTGGGGCCTCGGTACACATGCTTTACATGTGTTTAGTCGAGGTTAAAAAAACGTCTAGGCCCCCCGAA
CCACGGGGACGTGGTTTTCCTTTGAAAAACACGATGATAATATGGCCACAACCATGGAAGATGCCAAAAA
CATTAAGAAGGGCCCAGCGCCATTCTACCCACTCGAAGACGGGACCGCCGGCGAGCAGCTGCACAAAGCC
ATGAAGCGCTACGCCCTGGTGCCCGGCACCATCGCCTTTACCGACGCACATATCGAGGTGGACATTACCT
ACGCCGAGTACTTCGAGATGAGCGTTCGGCTGGCAGAAGCTATGAAGCGCTATGGGCTGAATACAAACCA
TCGGATCGTGGTGTGCAGCGAGAATAGCTTGCAGTTCTTCATGCCCGTGTTGGGTGCCCTGTTCATCGGT
GTGGCTGTGGCCCCAGCTAACGACATCTACAACGAGCGCGAGCTGCTGAACAGCATGGGCATCAGCCAGC
CCACCGTCGTATTCGTGAGCAAGAAAGGGCTGCAAAAGATCCTCAACGTGCAAAAGAAGCTACCGATCAT
ACAAAAGATCATCATCATGGATAGCAAGACCGACTACCAGGGCTTCCAAAGCATGTACACCTTCGTGACT
TCCCATTTGCCACCCGGCTTCAACGAGTACGACTTCGTGCCCGAGAGCTTCGACCGGGACAAAACCATCG
CCCTGATCATGAACAGTAGTGGCAGTACCGGATTGCCCAAGGGCGTAGCCCTACCGCACCGCACCGCTTG
TGTCCGATTCAGTCATGCCCGCGACCCCATCTTCGGCAACCAGATCATCCCCGACACCGCTATCCTCAGC
GTGGTGCCATTTCACCACGGCTTCGGCATGTTCACCACGCTGGGCTACTTGATCTGCGGCTTTCGGGTCG
TGCTCATGTACCGCTTCGAGGAGGAGCTATTCTTGCGCAGCTTGCAAGACTATAAGATTCAATCTGCCCT
GCTGGTGCCCACACTATTTAGCTTCTTCGCTAAGAGCACTCTCATCGACAAGTACGACCTAAGCAACTTG
CACGAGATCGCCAGCGGCGGGGCGCCGCTCAGCAAGGAGGTAGGTGAGGCCGTGGCCAAACGCTTCCACC
TACCAGGCATCCGCCAGGGCTACGGCCTGACAGAAACAACCAGCGCCATTCTGATCACCCCCGAAGGGGA
CGACAAGCCTGGCGCAGTAGGCAAGGTGGTGCCCTTCTTCGAGGCTAAGGTGGTGGACTTGGACACCGGT
AAGACACTGGGTGTGAACCAGCGCGGCGAGCTGTGCGTCCGTGGCCCCATGATCATGAGCGGCTACGTTA
ACAACCCCGAGGCTACAAACGCTCTCATCGACAAGGACGGCTGGCTGCACAGCGGCGACATCGCCTACTG
GGACGAGGACGAGCACTTCTTCATCGTGGACCGGCTGAAGAGCCTGATCAAATACAAGGGCTACCAGGTA
GCCCCAGCCGAACTGGAGAGCATCCTGCTGCAACACCCCAACATCTTCGACGCCGGGGTCGCCGGCCTGC
CCGACGACGATGCCGGCGAGCTGCCCGCCGCAGTCGTCGTGCTGGAACACGGTAAAACCATGACCGAGAA
GGAGATCGTGGACTATGTGGCCAGCCAGGTTACAACCGCCAAGAAGCTGCGCGGTGGTGTTGTGTTCGTG
GACGAGGTGCCTAAAGGACTGACCGGCAAGTTGGACGCCCGCAAGATCCGCGAGATTCTCATTAAGGCCA
AGAAGGGCGGCAAGATCGCCGTGCGGGATCCACCGGTCGCCACCATGGTGAGCAAGGGCGAGGAGCTGTT
CACCGGGGTGGTGCCCATCCTGGTCGAGCTGGACGGCGACGTAAACGGCCACAAGTTCAGCGTGTCCGGC
GAGGGCGAGGGCGATGCCACCTACGGCAAGCTGACCCTGAAGTTCATCTGCACCACCGGCAAGCTGCCCG
TGCCCTGGCCCACCCTCGTGACCACCCTGACCTACGGCGTGCAGTGCTTCAGCCGCTACCCCGACCACAT
GAAGCAGCACGACTTCTTCAAGTCCGCCATGCCCGAAGGCTACGTCCAGGAGCGCACCATCTTCTTCAAG
GACGACGGCAACTACAAGACCCGCGCCGAGGTGAAGTTCGAGGGCGACACCCTGGTGAACCGCATCGAGC
TGAAGGGCATCGACTTCAAGGAGGACGGCAACATCCTGGGGCACAAGCTGGAGTACAACTACAACAGCCA
CAACGTCTATATCATGGCCGACAAGCAGAAGAACGGCATCAAGGTGAACTTCAAGATCCGCCACAACATC
GAGGACGGCAGCGTGCAGCTCGCCGACCACTACCAGCAGAACACCCCCATCGGCGACGGCCCCGTGCTGC
TGCCCGACAACCACTACCTGAGCACCCAGTCCGCCCTGAGCAAAGACCCCAACGAGAAGCGCGATCACAT
GGTCCTGCTGGAGTTCGTGACCGCCGCCGGGATCACTCTCGGCATGGACGAGCTGTACAAGTAGTAACTC
GAGGTCGACGGTATCGATAAGCTCGCTTCACGAGATCATGTTTAAGGGTTCCGGTTCCACTAGGTACAAT
TCGATATCAAGCTTATCGATAATCAACCTCTGGATTACAAAATTTGTGAAAGATTGACTGGTATTCTTAA
CTATGTTGCTCCTTTTACGCTATGTGGATACGCTGCTTTAATGCCTTTGTATCATGCTATTGCTTCCCGT
ATGGCTTTCATTTTCTCCTCCTTGTATAAATCCTGGTTGCTGTCTCTTTATGAGGAGTTGTGGCCCGTTG
TCAGGCAACGTGGCGTGGTGTGCACTGTGTTTGCTGACGCAACCCCCACTGGTTGGGGCATTGCCACCAC
CTGTCAGCTCCTTTCCGGGACTTTCGCTTTCCCCCTCCCTATTGCCACGGCGGAACTCATCGCCGCCTGC
CTTGCCCGCTGCTGGACAGGGGCTCGGCTGTTGGGCACTGACAATTCCGTGGTGTTGTCGGGGAAATCAT
CGTCCTTTCCTTGGCTGCTCGCCTGTGTTGCCACCTGGATTCTGCGCGGGACGTCCTTCTGCTACGTCCC
TTCGGCCCTCAATCCAGCGGACCTTCCTTCCCGCGGCCTGCTGCCGGCTCTGCGGCCTCTTCCGCGTCTT
CGCCTTCGCCCTCAGACGAGTCGGATCTCCCTTTGGGCCGCCTCCCCGCATCGATACCGTCGACCTCGAT
CGAGACCTAGAAAAACATGGAGCAATCACAAGTAGCAATACAGCAGCTACCAATGCTGATTGTGCCTGGC
TAGAAGCACAAGAGGAGGAGGAGGTGGGTTTTCCAGTCACACCTCAGGTACCTTTAAGACCAATGACTTA
CAAGGCAGCTGTAGATCTTAGCCACTTTTTAAAAGAAAAGGGGGGACTGGAAGGGCTAATTCACTCCCAA
CGAAGACAAGATATCCTTGATCTGTGGATCTACCACACACAAGGCTACTTCCCTGATTGGCAGAACTACA
CACCAGGGCCAGGGATCAGATATCCACTGACCTTTGGATGGTGCTACAAGCTAGTACCAGTTGAGCAAGA
GAAGGTAGAAGAAGCCAATGAAGGAGAGAACACCCGCTTGTTACACCCTGTGAGCCTGCATGGGATGGAT
GACCCGGAGAGAGAAGTATTAGAGTGGAGGTTTGACAGCCGCCTAGCATTTCATCACATGGCCCGAGAGC
TGCATCCGGACTGTACTGGGTCTCTCTGGTTAGACCAGATCTGAGCCTGGGAGCTCTCTGGCTAACTAGG
GAACCCACTGCTTAAGCCTCAATAAAGCTTGCCTTGAGTGCTTCAAGTAGTGTGTGCCCGTCTGTTGTGT
GACTCTGGTAACTAGAGATCCCTCAGACCCTTTTAGTCAGTGTGGAAAATCTCTAGCAGCATGTGAGCAA
AAGGCCAGCAAAAGGCCAGGAACCGTAAAAAGGCCGCGTTGCTGGCGTTTTTCCATAGGCTCCGCCCCCC
TGACGAGCATCACAAAAATCGACGCTCAAGTCAGAGGTGGCGAAACCCGACAGGACTATAAAGATACCAG
GCGTTTCCCCCTGGAAGCTCCCTCGTGCGCTCTCCTGTTCCGACCCTGCCGCTTACCGGATACCTGTCCG
CCTTTCTCCCTTCGGGAAGCGTGGCGCTTTCTCATAGCTCACGCTGTAGGTATCTCAGTTCGGTGTAGGT
CGTTCGCTCCAAGCTGGGCTGTGTGCACGAACCCCCCGTTCAGCCCGACCGCTGCGCCTTATCCGGTAAC
TATCGTCTTGAGTCCAACCCGGTAAGACACGACTTATCGCCACTGGCAGCAGCCACTGGTAACAGGATTA
GCAGAGCGAGGTATGTAGGCGGTGCTACAGAGTTCTTGAAGTGGTGGCCTAACTACGGCTACACTAGAAG
AACAGTATTTGGTATCTGCGCTCTGCTGAAGCCAGTTACCTTCGGAAAAAGAGTTGGTAGCTCTTGATCC
GGCAAACAAACCACCGCTGGTAGCGGTGGTTTTTTTGTTTGCAAGCAGCAGATTACGCGCAGAAAAAAAG
GATCTCAAGAAGATCCTTTGATCTTTTCTACGGGGTCTGACGCTCAGTGGAACGAAAACTCACGTTAAGG
GATTTTGGTCATGAGATTATCAAAAAGGATCTTCACCTAGATCCTTTTAAATTAAAAATGAAGTTTTAAA
TCAATCTAAAGTATATATGAGTAAACTTGGTCTGACAGTTACCAATGCTTAATCAGTGAGGCACCTATCT
CAGCGATCTGTCTATTTCGTTCATCCATAGTTGCCTGACTCCCCGTCGTGTAGATAACTACGATACGGGA
GGGCTTACCATCTGGCCCCAGTGCTGCAATGATACCGCGAGACCCACGCTCACCGGCTCCAGATTTATCA
GCAATAAACCAGCCAGCCGGAAGGGCCGAGCGCAGAAGTGGTCCTGCAACTTTATCCGCCTCCATCCAGT
CTATTAATTGTTGCCGGGAAGCTAGAGTAAGTAGTTCGCCAGTTAATAGTTTGCGCAACGTTGTTGCCAT
TGCTACAGGCATCGTGGTGTCACGCTCGTCGTTTGGTATGGCTTCATTCAGCTCCGGTTCCCAACGATCA
AGGCGAGTTACATGATCCCCCATGTTGTGCAAAAAAGCGGTTAGCTCCTTCGGTCCTCCGATCGTTGTCA
GAAGTAAGTTGGCCGCAGTGTTATCACTCATGGTTATGGCAGCACTGCATAATTCTCTTACTGTCATGCC
ATCCGTAAGATGCTTTTCTGTGACTGGTGAGTACTCAACCAAGTCATTCTGAGAATAGTGTATGCGGCGA
CCGAGTTGCTCTTGCCCGGCGTCAATACGGGATAATACCGCGCCACATAGCAGAACTTTAAAAGTGCTCA
TCATTGGAAAACGTTCTTCGGGGCGAAAACTCTCAAGGATCTTACCGCTGTTGAGATCCAGTTCGATGTA
ACCCACTCGTGCACCCAACTGATCTTCAGCATCTTTTACTTTCACCAGCGTTTCTGGGTGAGCAAAAACA
GGAAGGCAAAATGCCGCAAAAAAGGGAATAAGGGCGACACGGAAATGTTGAATACTCATACTCTTCCTTT
TTCAATATTATTGAAGCATTTATCAGGGTTATTGTCTCATGAGCGGATACATATTTGAATGTATTTAGAA
AAATAAACAAATAGGGGTTCCGCGCACATTTCCCCGAAAAGTGCCACCTGAC
Features (pLannotate 1.2.2; 28 found; start..end, strand, type, name):
     31..83      -  misc_feature   bom (fragment): basis of mobility region from pBR322
    238..617     +  enhancer       CMV enhancer: human cytomegalovirus immediate early enhancer
    618..817     +  promoter       CMV promoter: human cytomegalovirus (CMV) immediate early promoter
    835..1015    +  LTR            5' LTR (truncated): truncated 5' long terminal repeat (LTR) from HIV-1
   1062..1187    +  misc_feature   HIV-1 Ψ: packaging signal of human immunodeficiency virus type 1
   1171..1509    +  CDS            HIV-1 gag (fragment): gag protein from human immunodeficiency virus 1; gag
   1686..1919    +  misc_feature   RRE: The Rev response element (RRE) of HIV-1 allows for Rev-dependent mRNA export from the nucleus to the cytoplasm.
   2296..2396    +  CDS            Rev (fragment): human immunodeficiency virus 1 (HIV-1) Rev protein; rev; enhances nuclear export of unspliced and incompletely spliced viral mRNAs
   2446..2563    +  misc_feature   cPPT/CTS: central polypurine tract and central termination sequence of HIV-1
   2633..2653    +  protein_bind   attB4: mutant version of attB; core recombination site for the Gateway® BP reaction BP Clonase™
   2664..2967    +  enhancer       CMV enhancer: human cytomegalovirus immediate early enhancer
   2969..3246    +  promoter       chicken β-actin promoter: No description available
   3248..4223    +  intron         chimeric intron: chimera between introns from chicken β-actin and rabbit β-globin
   4284..4302    +  protein_bind   attL1 (fragment): mutant version of attL; recombination site for the Gateway® LR reaction LR Clonase™
   4311..4877    +  CDS            HRAS: RASH_HUMAN - Also known as HRAS1. Experimental evidence at protein level: Swiss-Prot protein existence level 1. Involved in the activation of Ras protein signal transduction (PubMed:22821884). Ras proteins bind GDP/GTP and possess intrinsic GTPase activity (PubMed:12740440, PubMed:14500341, PubMed:9020151). From Homo sapiens (Human).
   4885..4902    -  protein_bind   attL2 (fragment): mutant version of attL; recombination site for the Gateway® LR reaction LR Clonase™
   4927..5513    +  misc_feature   IRES2: internal ribosome entry site (IRES) of the encephalomyocarditis virus (EMCV)
   5514..7163    +  CDS            luciferase: firefly luciferase synthetic luc2 version of the luciferase gene
   7185..7901    +  CDS            EGFP: EGFP is a basic (constitutively fluorescent) green fluorescent protein published in 1996, derived from Aequorea victoria. It is reported to be a rapidly-maturing weak dimer with moderate acid sensitivity.
   7908..7933    -  misc_feature   MCS (fragment): pBluescript multiple cloning site
   7978..8001    +  misc_feature   MCS (fragment): pBluescript multiple cloning site
   8001..8589    +  misc_feature   WPRE: woodchuck hepatitis virus posttranscriptional regulatory element
   8590..8609    +  misc_feature   MCS (fragment): pBluescript multiple cloning site
   8611..9111    +  CDS            nef (fragment): NEF_HV1LA - Experimental evidence at protein level: Swiss-Prot protein existence level 1. Extracellular Nef protein targets CD4(+) T-lymphocytes for apoptosis by interacting with CXCR4 surface receptors. From Human immunodeficiency virus type 1 group M subtype B (isolate Lai) (HIV-1).
   9118..9298    +  LTR            5' LTR (truncated): truncated 5' long terminal repeat (LTR) from HIV-1
   9360..9948    -  rep_origin     ori: high-copy-number ColE1/pMB1/pBR322/pUC origin of replication
  10119..10979   -  CDS            AmpR: β-lactamase; bla; confers resistance to ampicillin, carbenicillin, and related antibiotics
  10980..11084   -  promoter       AmpR promoter: bla
