[The description below was written by a language model from this plasmid's Addgene catalogue record and pLannotate feature annotations shown in this document.]
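Description:
pSico-CAG-v-H-Ras-IRES-Luciferase/EGFP is an 11.1 kb HIV-1-based lentiviral transfer vector for mammalian expression, built on a pSico backbone from which the loxP sites were deleted and which was adapted for Gateway cloning. It is propagated in bacteria through a high-copy ColE1/pUC-type origin with ampicillin resistance (AmpR/bla). There is no drug selection marker for mammalian cells; transduced cells are identified by EGFP. The viral portion begins with a CMV enhancer/promoter fused to a truncated 5' LTR, which drives genomic RNA production in packaging cells. This is followed by the Ψ packaging signal with a gag fragment, the Rev response element for Rev-dependent nuclear export, and the cPPT/CTS. A WPRE downstream of the cargo enhances transcript expression, and a second truncated LTR, preceded by a nef fragment, closes the proviral unit.

The payload is a single bicistronic cassette driven by the CAG promoter (CMV enhancer, chicken β-actin promoter and chimeric intron), flanked by residual Gateway att sites. The first cistron is v-H-Ras, the Harvey murine sarcoma virus p21 transforming protein, which the automated annotation labels as human HRAS by homology. An EMCV IRES then allows cap-independent translation of a luc2 firefly luciferase/EGFP fusion from the same transcript. Cells expressing the oncogene can therefore be followed by both bioluminescence and fluorescence. The stated purpose is lentiviral delivery of v-H-Ras with this dual reporter, and the associated work concerns modelling primary liver cancer in lineage-specific mouse cell types. The depositor notes that this is a modified version of the published plasmid, in which the original SV40 enhancer/FerH promoter has been replaced by CAG.
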