Addgene plasmid #58959: pSico-CAG-v-H-Ras-IRES-Luciferase/EGFP
Purpose: lentiviral expression of v-H-Ras and luciferase/EGFP reporter
Depositing lab: Snorri Thorgeirsson. Depositing organization: National Cancer Institute (NCI). Publication: Modeling pathogenesis of primary liver cancer in lineage-specific mouse cell types. Holczbauer A, Factor VM, Andersen JB, Marquardt JU, Kleiner DE, Raggi C, Kitade M, Seo D, Akita H, Durkin ME, Thorgeirsson SS. Gastroenterology. 2013 Jul;145(1):221-31. doi: 10.1053/j.gastro.2013.03.013. Epub 2013 Mar 19. PubMed 23523670.
Backbone
  Vector backbone: pSICO
  Backbone size w/o insert (bp): 5800
  Total vector size (bp): 11112
  Modifications to backbone: The loxP sites were deleted and the vector was modified for use with the Gateway Cloning System
  Vector type: Mammalian Expression, Lentiviral
  Selectable markers: EGFP
Growth in bacteria
  Bacterial resistance: Ampicillin, 100 μg/mL
  Growth temperature: 30°C
  Growth strain: Stbl3
  Copy number: High Copy
Gene/Insert 1
  Gene/Insert name: CMV enhancer/chicken beta actin promoter
  Insert size (bp): 1605
  Cloning method: Gateway Cloning
  Sequencing primers: 5′ none; 3′ IRES-R
Gene/Insert 2
  Gene/Insert name: v-H-Ras (alt name: Harvey murine sarcoma virus p21 transforming protein)
  Insert size (bp): 570
  GenBank ID: M24154
  Promoter: CMV enhancer/chicken beta actin
  Cloning method: Gateway Cloning
  Sequencing primers: 5′ none; 3′ IRES-R
Gene/Insert 3
  Gene/Insert name: luc2/EGFP fusion gene (alt name: luc2 synthetic firefly luciferase/enhanced green fluorescent protein gene)
  Species: Synthetic
  Insert size (bp): 2391
  Promoter: CMV enhancer/chicken beta actin
  Cloning method: Restriction Enzyme; 5′ cloning site XhoI (not destroyed); 3′ cloning site XhoI (not destroyed)
  Sequencing primers: 5′ IRES-F; 3′ EGFP-C
Resource information
  A portion of this plasmid was derived from a plasmid made by: This vector was constructed by the Protein Expression Laboratory at the Frederick National Laboratory for Cancer Research. The v-H-Ras gene was obtained from plasmid pBW1423 (Willumsen BM et al. The bovine papillomavirus E5 oncogene can cooperate with ras: identification of p21 amino acids critical for transformation by c-rasH but not v-rasH. Mol Cell Biol. 1991 Dec;11(12):6026-6033).
Terms and licenses: Academic/Nonprofit Terms; Industry Terms: Not Available to Industry
Depositor comments: This is a modified version of the plasmid used by Holczbauer et al. The SV40 enhancer/FerH promoter in the original vector has been replaced by the CMV enhancer/chicken beta actin promoter.
How to cite: pSico-CAG-v-H-Ras-IRES-Luciferase/EGFP was a gift from Snorri Thorgeirsson (Addgene plasmid # 58959 ; http://n2t.net/addgene:58959 ; RRID:Addgene_58959)
