>Addgene plasmid #58959 | pSico-CAG-v-H-Ras-IRES-Luciferase/EGFP | addgene partial sequence | sequence record 99164 | WPRE-R 5'-CATAGCGTAAAAGGAGCAACA-3'
ATCTTTCACAAATTTTGTAATCCAGAGGTTGATTATCGATAAGCTTGATATCGAATTGTACCTAGTGGAA
CCGGAACCCTTAAACATGATCTCGTGAAGCGAGCTTATCGATACCGTCGACCTCGAGTTACTACTTGTAC
AGCTCGTCCATGCCGAGAGTGATCCCGGCGGCGGTCACGAACTCCAGCAGGACCATGTGATCGCGCTTCT
CGTTGGGGTCTTTGCTCAGGGCGGACTGGGTGCTCAGGTAGTGGTTGTCGGGCAGCAGCACGGGGCCGTC
GCCGATGGGGGTGTTCTGCTGGTAGTGGTCGGCGAGCTGCACGCTGCCGTCCTCGATGTTGTGGCGGATC
TTGAAGTTCACCTTGATGCCGTTCTTCTGCTTGTCGGCCATGATATAGACGTTGTGGCTGTTGTAGTTGT
ACTCCAGCTTGTGCCCCAGGATGTTGCCGTCCTCCTTGAAGTCGATGCCCTTCAGCTCGATGCGGTTCAC
CAGGGTGTCGCCCTCGAACTTCACCTCGGCGCGGGTCTTGTAGTTGCCGTCGTCCTTGAAGAAGATGGTG
CGCTCCTGGACGTAGCCTTCGGGCATGGCGGACTTGAAGAAGTCGTGCTGCTTCATGTGGTCGGGGTAGC
GGCTGAAGCACTGCACGCCGTAGGTCAGGGTGGTCACGAGGGTGGGCCAGGGCACGGGCAGCTTGCCGGT
GGTGCAGATGAACTTCAGGGTCAGCTTGCCGTAGGTGGCATCGCCCTCGCCCTCGCCGGACACGCTGAAC
TTGTGGCCGTTTACGTCGCCGTCCAGCTCGACCAGGATGGGCACCACCCCGGTGAACAGCTCCTCGCCCT
TGCTCACCATGGTGGCGACCGGTGGATCCCGCACGGCGATCTTGCCGCCCTTCTTGGCCTTAATGAGAAT
CTCGCGGATCTTGCGGGCGTCCAACTTGCCG
