>Addgene plasmid #58959 | pSico-CAG-v-H-Ras-IRES-Luciferase/EGFP | addgene partial sequence | sequence record 99165 | IRES-F 5'-TGGCTCTCCTCAAGCGTATT-3'
GAAGGTACCCCATTGTATGGGATCTGATCTGGGGCCTCGGTACACATGCTTTACATGTGTTTAGTCGAGG
TTAAAAAAACGTCTAGGCCCCCCGAACCACGGGGACGTGGTTTTCCTTTGAAAAACACGATGATAATATG
GCCACAACCATGGAAGATGCCAAAAACATTAAGAAGGGCCCAGCGCCATTCTACCCACTCGAAGACGGGA
CCGCCGGCGAGCAGCTGCACAAAGCCATGAAGCGCTACGCCCTGGTGCCCGGCACCATCGCCTTTACCGA
CGCACATATCGAGGTGGACATTACCTACGCCGAGTACTTCGAGATGAGCGTTCGGCTGGCAGAAGCTATG
AAGCGCTATGGGCTGAATACAAACCATCGGATCGTGGTGTGCAGCGAGAATAGCTTGCAGTTCTTCATGC
CCGTGTTGGGTGCCCTGTTCATCGGTGTGGCTGTGGCCCCAGCTAACGACATCTACAACGAGCGCGAGCT
GCTGAACAGCATGGGCATCAGCCAGCCCACCGTCGTATTCGTGAGCAAGAAAGGGCTGCAAAAGATCCTC
AACGTGCAAAAGAAGCTACCGATCATACAAAAGATCATCATCATGGATAGCAAGACCGACTACCAGGGCT
TCCAAAGCATGTACACCTTCGTGACTTCCCATTTGCCACCCGGCTTCAACGAGTACGACTTCGTGCCCGA
GAGCTTCGACCGGGACAAAACCATCGCCCTGATCATGAACAGTAGTGGCAGTACCGGATTGCCCAAGGGC
GTAGCCCTACCGCACCGCACCGCTTGTGTCCGATTCAGTCATGCCCGCGACCCCATCTTCGGCAACCAGA
TCATCCCCGACACCGCTATCCTCAGCGTGGTGCCATTTCACCACGGCTTCGGCATGTTCACCACGCTGGG
CTACTTGATCTGCGGCTTTCGGGTCGTGCTCATGTACCGCTTC
