>Addgene plasmid #58959 | pSico-CAG-v-H-Ras-IRES-Luciferase/EGFP | addgene partial sequence | sequence record 99166 | Rix-5 5'-aggtggagagagagacagag-3'
GGATCGGCACTGCGTGCGCCAATTCTGCAGACAAATGGCAGTATTCATCCACAATTTTAAAAGAAAAGGG
GGGATTGGGGGGTACAGTGCAGGGGAAAGAATAGTAGACATAATAGCAACAGACATACAAACTAAAGAAT
TACAAAAACAAATTACAAAAATTCAAAATTTTCGGGTTTATTACAGGGACAGCAGAGATCCAGTTTGGTT
AGTACCGGGCCCGCTCTAGATTGAATTATCACAACTTTGTATAGAAAAGTTGGCCCTGCAGGCGTTACAT
AACTTACGGTAAATGGCCCGCCTGGCTGACCGCCCAACGACCCCCGCCCATTGACGTCAATAATGACGTA
TGTTCCCATAGTAACGCCAATAGGGACTTTCCATTGACGTCAATGGGTGGAGTATTTACGGTAAACTGCC
CACTTGGCAGTACATCAAGTGTATCATATGCCAAGTACGCCCCCTATTGACGTCAATGACGGTAAATGGC
CCGCCTGGCATTATGCCCAGTACATGACCTTATGGGACTTTCCTACTTGGCAGTACATCT
