>Addgene plasmid #58959 | pSico-CAG-v-H-Ras-IRES-Luciferase/EGFP | addgene partial sequence | sequence record 99173 | pCAGGS5 5'-ggttcggcttctggcgtgtgacc-3'
CCTTCTTCTCTTTCCTCTCCTGACAGGTTGGTGTACAGTAGCTTCCACCCAACTTTGTACAAAAAAGTTG
GCACCATGACAGAATACAAGCTTGTGGTGGTGGGCGCTAGAGGCGTGGGAAAGAGTGCCCTGACCATCCA
GCTGATCCAGAACCATTTTGTGGACGAGTATGATCCCACTATAGAGGACTCCTACCGGAAACAGGTAGTC
ATTGATGGGGAGACGTGTTTACTGGACATCTTAGACACAACAGGTCAAGAAGAGTATAGTGCCATGCGGG
ACCAGTACATGCGCACAGGGGAGGGCTTCCTCTGTGTATTTGCCATCAACAACACCAAGTCCTTTGAAGA
CATCCATCAGTACAGGGAGCAGATCAAGCGGGTGAAAGATTCAGATGATGTGCCAATGGTGCTGGTGGGC
AACAAGTGTGACCTGGCCGCTCGCACTGTTGAGTCTCGGCAGGCCCAGGACCTTGCTCGCAGCTATGGCA
TCCCCTACATTGAAACATCAGCCAAGACCCGGCAGGGTGTAGAGGATGCCTTCTACACACTAGTACGTGA
GATTCGGCAGCATAAACTGCGGAAACTGAACCCGCCTGATGAGAGTGGCCCTGGCTGCATGAGCTGCAAG
TGTGTGCTGTCCTAATCAACTTTCTTGTACAAAGTTGTGATCAAGGGATCCAATCTCGAGGCCCCTCTCC
CTCCCCCCCCCCTAACGTTACTGGCCGAAGCC
